>Addgene plasmid #133132 | pOPS0491 | addgene full sequence | sequence record 274634 | Addgene NGS Result
CGCTCTTGGACTCCTGTTGATAGATCCAGTAATGACCTCAGAACTCCATCTGGATTTGTTCAGAACGCTC
GGTTGCCGCCGGGCGTTTTTTATTGGTGAGAATCCAGGCAATTGTGTCTCAAAATCTCTGATGTTACATT
GCACAAGATAAAAATATATCATCATGAACAATAAAACTGTCTGCTTACATAAACAGTAATACAAGGGGTG
TTATGAGCCATATTCAGCGTGAAACGAGCTGTAGCCGTCCGCGTCTGAACAGCAACATGGATGCGGATCT
GTATGGCTATAAATGGGCGCGTGATAACGTGGGTCAGAGCGGCGCGACCATTTATCGTCTGTATGGCAAA
CCGGATGCGCCGGAACTGTTTCTGAAACATGGCAAAGGCAGCGTGGCGAACGATGTGACCGATGAAATGG
TGCGTCTGAACTGGCTGACCGAATTTATGCCGCTGCCGACCATTAAACATTTTATTCGCACCCCGGATGA
TGCGTGGCTGCTGACCACCGCGATTCCGGGCAAAACCGCGTTTCAGGTGCTGGAAGAATATCCGGATAGC
GGCGAAAACATTGTGGATGCGCTGGCCGTGTTTCTGCGTCGTCTGCATAGCATTCCGGTGTGCAACTGCC
CGTTTAACAGCGATCGTGTGTTTCGTCTGGCCCAGGCGCAGAGCCGTATGAACAACGGCCTGGTGGATGC
GAGCGATTTTGATGATGAACGTAACGGCTGGCCGGTGGAACAGGTGTGGAAAGAAATGCATAAACTGCTG
CCGTTTAGCCCGGATAGCGTGGTGACCCACGGCGATTTTAGCCTGGATAACCTGATTTTCGATGAAGGCA
AACTGATTGGCTGCATTGATGTGGGCCGTGTGGGCATTGCGGATCGTTATCAGGATCTGGCCATTCTGTG
GAACTGCCTGGGCGAATTTAGCCCGAGCCTGCAAAAACGTCTGTTTCAGAAATATGGCATTGATAATCCG
GATATGAACAAACTGCAATTTCATCTGATGCTGGATGAATTTTTCTAATAATTAATTGAACTACTTTTCC
GCTGCATAACCCTGCTTCGGGGTCATTATAGCGATTTTTTCGGTATATCCATCCTTTTTCGCACGATATA
CAGGATTTTGCCAAAGGGTTCGTGTAGACTTTCCTTGGTGTATCCAACGGCGTCAGCCGGGCAGGATAGG
TGAAGTAGGCCCACCCGCGAGCGGGTGTTCCTTCTTCACTGTCCCTTATTCGCACCTGGCGGTGCTCAAC
GGGAATCCTGCTCTGCGAGGCTGGCCGTAGGCCGGCCGCGATGCAGGTGGCTGCTGAACCCCCAGCCGGA
ACTGACCCCACAAGGCCCTAGCGTTTGCAATGCACCAGGTCATCATTGACCCAGGCGTGTTCCACCAGGC
CGCTGCCTCGCAACTCTTCGCAGGCTTCGCCGACCTGCTCGCGCCACTTCTTCACGCGGGTGGAATCCGA
TCCGCACATGAGGCGGAAGGTTTCCAGCTTGAGCGGGTACGGCTCCCGGTGCGAGCTGAAATAGTCGAAC
ATCCGTCGGGCCGTCGGCGACAGCTTGCGGTACTTCTCCCATATGAATTTCGTGTAGTGGTCGCCAGCAA
ACAGCACGACGATTTCCTCGTCGATCAGGACCTGGCAACGGGACGTTTTCTTGCCACGGTCCAGGACGCG
GAAGCGGTGCAGCAGCGACACCGATTCCAGGTGCCCAACGCGGTCGGACGTGAAGCCCATCGCCGTCGCC
TGTAGGCGCGACAGGCATTCCTCGGCCTTCGTGTAATACCGGCCATTGATCGACCAGCCCAGGTCCTGGC
AAAGCTCGTAGAACGTGAAGGTGATCGGCTCGCCGATAGGGGTGCGCTTCGCGTACTCCAACACCTGCTG
CCACACCAGTTCGTCATCGTCGGCCCGCAGCTCGACGCCGGTGTAGGTGATCTTCACGTCCTTGTTGACG
TGGAAAATGACCTTGTTTTGCAGCGCCTCGCGCGGGATTTTCTTGTTGCGCGTGGTGAACAGGGCAGAGC
GGGCCGTGTCGTTTGGCATCGCTCGCATCGTGTCCGGCCACGGCGCAATATCGAACAAGGAAAGCTGCAT
TTCCTTGATCTGCTGCTTCGTGTGTTTCAGCAACGCGGCCTGCTTGGCTTCGCTGACCTGTTTTGCCAGG
TCCTCGCCGGCGGTTTTTCGCTTCTTGGTCGTCATAGTTCCTCGCGTGTCGATGGTCATCGACTTCGCCA
AACCTGCCGCCTCCTGTTCGAGCCGACGCGAACGCTCCACGGCGGCCGATGGCGCGGGCAGGGCAGGGGG
AGCCAGTTGCACGCTGTCGCGCTCGATCTTGGCCGTAGCTTGCTGGACTATCGAGCCGACGGACTGGAAG
GTTTCGCGGGGCGCACGCATGACGGTGCGGCTTGCGATGGTTTCGGCATCCTCGGCGGAAAACCCCGCGT
CGATCAGTTCTTGCCTGTATGCCTTCCGGTCAAACGTCCGATTCATTCACCCTCCTTGCGGGATTGCCCC
GGAATTAATTCCCCGGATCGATCCGTCGATCTTGATCCCCTGCGCCATCAGATCCTTGGCGGCAAGAAAG
CCATCCAGTTTACTTTGCAGGGCTTCCCAACCTTACCAGAGGGCGCCCCAGCTGGCAATTCCGGTTCGCT
TGCTGTCCATAAAACCGCCCAGTCTAGCTATCGCCATGTAAGCCCACTGCAAGCTACCTGCTTTCTCTTT
GCGCTTGCGTTTTCCCTTGTCCAGATAGCCCAGTAGCTGACATTCATCCGGGGTCAGCACCGTTTCTGCG
GACTGGCTTTCTACGTGGCTGCCATTTTTGGGGTGAGGCCGTTCGCGGCCGAGGGGCGCAGCCCCTGGGG
GGATGGGAGGCCCGCGTTAGCGGGCCGGGAGGGTTCGAGAAGGGGGGGCACCCCCCTTCGGCGTGCGCGG
TCACGCGCACAGGGCGCAGCCCTGGTTAAAAACAAGGTTTATAAATATTGGTTTAAAAGCAGGTTAAAAG
ACAGGTTAGCGGTGGCCGAAAAACGGGCGGAAACCCTTGCAAATGCTGGATTTTCTGCCTGTGGACAGCC
CCTCAAATGTCAATAGGTGCGCCCCTCATCTGTCAGCACTCTGCCCCTCAAGTGTCAAGGATCGCGCCCC
TCATCTGTCAGTAGTCGCGCCCCTCAAGTGTCAATACCGCAGGGCACTTATCCCCAGGCTTGTCCACATC
ATCTGTGGGAAACTCGCGTAAAATCAGGCGTTTTCGCCGATTTGCGAGGCTGGCCAGCTCCACGTCGCCG
GCCGAAATCGAGCCTGCCCCTCATCTGTCAACGCCGCGCCGGGTGAGTCGGCCCCTCAAGTGTCAACGTC
CGCCCCTCATCTGTCAGTGAGGGCCAAGTTTTCCGCGAGGTATCCACAACGCCGGCGGCCCTACATGGCT
CTGCTGTAGTGAGTGGGTTGCGCTCCGGCAGCGGTCCTGATCCCCCGCAGAAAAAAAGGATCTCAAGAAG
ATCCTTTGATCTTTTCTACATTACTGCATGAGCTTGTGGAAGTGTGCTGAGCATAAATGATTCTCCTAGC
TGTTCTTTGGGTAAGTACGCCATCAGGACGTTGTGAGTGGCGCGATTTTTAGCGGCTGAAATCAGCCCTT
GAGCCTGTCGGCAAGTCGCGTCATGAGGTCCATGCGCTCATGCAGGATCGCCACGACCAACGCGGGTTCG
CCCGCACGCGGCAGGCAAAAAACGTAGTGGTGTTCGCAGCGGGCCATCCGCAGCGCGGGAAAGAGTTCGC
TCATGTCCTTAAACGGGCCTTCGCCGGCGGCAAGCCTGGCTATGCCCTGTTCCAGCTTAGCGATATAGCG
GCGCACCTGCGCCGCGCCCCACTCCCGGCGCGTGTAGCGGATGATGCCGCGTAGATCGGCTTCGGCCTCA
GCCGTGAGGATGTAGGCCGTCAAGCGCGATCCCCGCTGAGTTCTTCATCAAGAATTTCGCCGACGCTCTT
GGTGGACACCTTGCCGGCAAGCCCATCGTTGATGCGGTTCCCCAGCATGGTTTTCAGTTCCTGCCATGCC
TGATCGGCATCAGCGTCACCGGGGAACAGACGTTCGAGGGCGTATTGCTTAATGGTCTTGCCCTGCAAGG
CGGCCAGGGCTTTCAGGCTCTGGTGCTGCTGGTCCGTCATGTCGATTGTCAGGCGGCTCATTGGATAACC
TCCATAAAATACACGTAACCACATTAGCACATATGTGGGCGTGAGGCTACAGCGCGAGGCGCATTAAGGT
CGGGAAAATGCGCTAGGCGCATTTAAATTGCGTATTGCTGTAATGCGCCATGCCGGCTAGACTAGGCCCA
AATGGGTATACCCAATTTGACCAAGGGGGACGCGATGAGGGCGGCCAAGCACTACCGACAACTTCTATCC
ATCGACTTCAACATCGAGGCGCTGGCCTTCGTGCCTGGACCCGACGGCACACGCGGCCGGCGCATCCACG
TCCTGGGGCGCGAGGTCCGCGACCGGCCCGGCCTGGTCGAGTACCTTTCGCCGGCGTTCGGCTCGCGGGT
GGCGCTGGACGGCTACTGCAAGGCCAATTTCGATGCAGTGCTGCACCTGGCGTACCCCGATCATCAGCAA
TGGGGCCACGCATGAAGCGCCGAAGCTACGCCATGCTGCGCGCCGCTGCCGCGCTGGCCGTCCTGGTCGT
TGCCTCGCCGGCATGGGCCGAGCTGCGCGGCGAGGTCGTGCGCATCATCGACGGCGACACCATCGACGTG
CTGGTAGACAAGCAGCCGGTGCGCGTGCGCCTGGTGGACATTGACGCGCCGGAAAAGCGGCAAGCCTTCG
GCGAACGTGCGCGCCAGGCGCTGGCCGGCATGGTGTTCCGCCGGCACGTCCTGGTCGACGAGAAGGACAC
CGACCGTTACGGCCGCACGCTGGGCACCGTCTGGGTCAACATGGAGCTGGCCAGCCGGCCGCCGCAGCCG
CGCAACGTCAACGCCGCGATGGTTCACCAGGGCATGGCGTGGGCCTATCGCTTCCACGGCCGCGCGGCCG
ACCCTGAAATGCTGCGGCTCGAACAGGAGGCGCGAGGCAAGCGCGTCGGCCTCTGGTCCGATCCGCACGC
CGTCGAGCCGTGGAAATGGCGACGCGAGAGCAACAACCGGAGGGACGAAGGTTGAAGGTCGCCCGCATCT
ACCTGCGCGCCAGTACGGACGAGCAGAATCTTGAACGCCAGGAGAGCCTTGTAGCGGCCACGCGGGCCGC
CGGGTACTACGTCGCCGGCATCTACCGCGAGAAGGCGTCCGGCGCACGCGCCGACCGGCCCGAGCTGCTG
CGCATGATCGCGGACCTGCAACCTGGTGAAGTCGTCGTTGCGGAGAAGATCGACCGCATCAGCCGCTTGC
CGTTGGCCGAGGCCGAGCGCCTGGTTGCGTCGATCCGGGCCAAAGGGGCCAAGCTGGCCGTGCCTGGCGT
GGTGGACCTGTCGGAGCTGGCCGCCGAGGCGAACGGAGTGGCGAAAATCGTTCTGGAATCCGTCCAGGAC
ATGCTTTTGAAGCTCGCCTTGCAGATGGCCCGCGACGACTACGAGGATCGGCGCGAGCGTCAACGTCAGG
GTGTCCAGTTGGCGAAGGCCGCCGGCCGCTACACCGGCCGCAAACGTGACGCCGGCATGCACGACCGCAT
CATCACGCTTCGCTCCGGCGGATCGAGCATTGCCAAGACGGCCAAGCTGGTCGGATGCAGCCCGAGCCAG
GTCAAACGAGTGTGGGCGGCCTGGAACGCGCAGCAGCAAAAATAAAGCCGGGCAGTGCCCGGCTTTTCTC
ACCTTTTCGCGTCCCGCAGGGCCGCTGCGAGCGCCCTACCTAGATCCTCGCTTTCCCCCTCGGTGTAGTC
CGGCCAGGGCACGAAGGGCGCGGATGCGAACCTGTTGAGCAGGTCAGATCTAGGGCGGCGGATTTGTCCT
ACTCAGGAGAGCGTTCACCGACAAACAACAGATAAAACGAAAGGCCCAGTCTTTCGACTGAGCCTTTCGT
TTTATTTGATGCCTGCCGAATTCGGATCCGGAGCTCGACACGACATTGTCGTCACCTTTGTCGGGTCCGC
GACAAGCTTTTTGTTCCTCGATCCCGTATGTTTTCGCCTAAATATCTGAAACAGCAGCAAATTATTTTTC
GTTAGCTCAATCGGCCCACTTGGCACGAGTCTTGAAATTTATTGCGAGGCGGCGGAGCTGCCGGCCGCAT
CCGTGCGGCATAACCACGGTTGTGAACAAATGAAGGAAGGCCAAATGCGTAAAGGCGAAGAGCTGTTCAC
TGGTGTCGTCCCTATTCTGGTGGAACTGGATGGTGATGTCAACGGTCATAAGTTTTCCGTGCGTGGCGAG
GGTGAAGGTGACGCAACTAATGGTAAACTGACGCTGAAGTTCATCTGTACTACTGGTAAACTGCCGGTAC
CTTGGCCGACTCTGGTAACGACGCTGACTTATGGTGTTCAGTGCTTTGCTCGTTATCCGGACCATATGAA
GCAGCATGACTTCTTCAAGTCCGCCATGCCGGAAGGCTATGTGCAGGAACGCACGATTTCCTTTAAGGAT
GACGGCACGTACAAAACGCGTGCGGAAGTGAAATTTGAAGGCGATACCCTGGTAAACCGCATTGAGCTGA
AAGGCATTGACTTTAAAGAAGATGGCAATATCCTGGGCCATAAGCTGGAATACAATTTTAACAGCCACAA
TGTTTACATCACCGCCGATAAACAAAAAAATGGCATTAAAGCGAATTTTAAAATTCGCCACAACGTTGAG
GATGGCAGCGTGCAGCTGGCTGATCACTACCAGCAAAACACTCCAATCGGTGATGGTCCTGTTCTGCTGC
CAGACAATCACTATCTGAGCACGCAAAGCGTTCTGTCTAAAGATCCGAACGAGAAACGCGATCATATGGT
TCTGCTGGAGTTCGTAACCGCAGCGGGCATCACGCATGGTATGGATGAACTGTACAAATGAGCTTTCCCT
TGTCTCCCGTTTTACAACGTCGTGACTGGG
Features (pLannotate 1.2.2; 14 found; start..end, strand, type, name):
      9..103     +  terminator     lambda t0 terminator: transcription terminator from phage lambda
    213..1025    +  CDS            aphA1: KKA1_ECOLX - Also known as nptI. Protein inferred from homology: Swiss-Prot protein existence level 3. Resistance to kanamycin and structurally-related aminoglycosides, including amikacin. From Escherichia coli.
   1179..1287    +  oriT           oriT: incP origin of transfer
   1348..2496    -  CDS            trfA: trans-acting replication protein that binds to and activates oriV
   2548..2829    -  CDS            tnpA (fragment): TN5P_ECOLX - Also known as tnp. Experimental evidence at protein level: Swiss-Prot protein existence level 1. Mediates transposition of transposon Tn5 by a 'cut and paste' mechanism. First, the monomeric transposase binds the 19 bp inverted DNA repeats flanking the transposon. Then, dimerization of the DNA- bound transposase creates a synaptic DNA complex. After nicking of the first DNA strand, excision of the transposon proceeds through a series of intermediates. The transposase then mediates the insertion of the transposon at a new site by strand transfer. The activity of the wild- type tran
   2889..3420    -  rep_origin     oriV: incP origin of replication
   3476..3511    -  rep_origin     CloDF13 ori (fragment): Plasmids containing the CloDF13 (CDF) origin of replication can be propagated in E. coli cells that contain additional plasmids with compatible origins.
   3635..3943    -  CDS            parE: PARE_ECOLX - Experimental evidence at protein level: Swiss-Prot protein existence level 1. Toxin component of a type II toxin-antitoxin (TA) system involved in plasmid partition. Acts by inhibiting DNA gyrase, converting supercoiled plasmid DNA into a singly cleaved linear form in an ATP-dependent fashion. To do so it probably interacts with one of the gyrase subunits. Gyrase inhibition is prevented by antitoxin ParD, and is reversed in vitro by incubation with ParD. In cells that have lost the plasmid filamentation and growth inhibition occur; this is suppressed when ParD is supplied in trans
   3943..4191    -  CDS            parD: PARD_ECOLX - Experimental evidence at protein level: Swiss-Prot protein existence level 1. Antitoxin component of a type II toxin-antitoxin (TA) system involved in plasmid partition. Inhibits the anti-DNA gyrase activity of toxin ParE; reverses and restores gyrase catalytic activity in vitro. The parDE operon alone is capable of stabilizing an RK2-derived minireplicon under defined growth conditions in several different Gram- negative bacteria. It does so by the post-segregational killing (PSK) of plasmid-free cells, also referred to as a plasmid addiction system. Binds its own promoter, autor
   4320..5162    +  CDS            parB: PARB4_ECOLX - Protein predicted: Swiss-Prot protein existence level 4. Involved in plasmid partition. From Escherichia coli.
   5126..5782    +  CDS            parA: PARA4_ECOLX - Protein inferred from homology: Swiss-Prot protein existence level 3. Involved in plasmid partition. From Escherichia coli.
   5942..6028    -  terminator     rrnB T1 terminator: Escherichia coli rrnB; transcription terminator T1 from the E. coli rrnB gene
   6275..6988    +  CDS            superfolder GFP: GFP variant that folds robustly even when fused to poorly folded proteins (Pédelacq et al., 2006)
   7008..7030    +  CDS            lacZα (fragment): LacZα fragment of β-galactosidase; lacZ fragment
