[The description below was written by a language model from this plasmid's Addgene catalogue record and pLannotate feature annotations shown in this document.]
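Description:
pOPS0491 is a low-copy, broad-host-range bacterial reporter plasmid built on the pOGG026 backbone and distributed as one member of a barcoded "Plasmid-ID" kit. Replication relies on the IncP (RK2-type) oriV together with the trans-acting trfA replication protein, which supports maintenance in diverse Gram-negative bacteria. An IncP oriT allows conjugal mobilisation from a donor strain, consistent with the recorded ST18 host, a conjugation donor with a hemA deletion. Selection is by kanamycin through aphA1 (nptI). Stable inheritance without antibiotic pressure is provided by the RK2 par region: the parDE toxin-antitoxin pair kills plasmid-free segregants, and the annotated parA and parB genes also contribute to plasmid stability. Small annotated fragments of Tn5 transposase, a CloDF13 origin and lacZα appear to be backbone remnants rather than functional parts.

The payload was assembled from Golden Gate-domesticated modules. A promoter module carrying PsNifH drives superfolder GFP, followed by a terminator-position module containing a unique 12-nucleotide barcode and a universal primer binding site. The nifH promoter and the barcode are not annotated in the feature table. The promoter presumably lies in the unannotated stretch between the rrnB T1 terminator and the sfGFP coding sequence. The rrnB T1 and lambda t0 terminators insulate the cassette from surrounding transcription.

According to the depositor, kit members differ only in the barcode. Judging from the associated publication, each rhizobial strain can carry its own identifier, so that barcode amplification identifies which strains occupy legume nodules. GFP from a nitrogenase gene promoter then reports nitrogen-fixation activity in the same nodules, allowing competitiveness and fixation to be measured together.
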