Addgene plasmid #133132: pOPS0491
Purpose: Reporter plasmid with a 12-nucleotide specific "barcode" sequence. This plasmid is not available as an individual bacterial stab, but can be requested as part of the Plasmid-ID Kit (Kit #1000000168 ).
Depositing lab: Philip Poole. Depositing organization: University of Oxford. Publication: Optimizing Rhizobium-legume symbioses by simultaneous measurement of rhizobial competitiveness and N2 fixation in nodules. Mendoza-Suarez MA, Geddes BA, Sanchez-Canizares C, Ramirez-Gonzalez RH, Kirchhelle C, Jorrin B, Poole PS. Proc Natl Acad Sci U S A. 2020 May 5;117(18):9822-9831. doi: 10.1073/pnas.1921225117. Epub 2020 Apr 21. PubMed 32317381.
Backbone
  Vector backbone: pOGG026 (Addgene ID 113992)
  Vector type: Bacterial Expression
Growth in bacteria
  Bacterial resistance: Kanamycin, 50 μg/mL
  Growth temperature: 37°C
  Growth strain: ST18 (S17 delta pir delta hemA)
  Copy number: Low Copy
Gene/Insert
  Gene/Insert name: PU module (PsNifH from pOGG043), SC module (sfGFP from pOGG037), and T module (TCCCTTGTCTCC and universal primer binding site)
  Species: Synthetic
  Mutation: Domesticated for Golden Gate cloning
  Cloning method: Unknown
Terms and licenses: Academic/Nonprofit Terms; Industry Terms: Not Available to Industry
Depositor comments: The only difference is the sequence: TCCCTTGTCTCC . Please note that this plasmid may require a unique bacterial strain, so make sure to confirm that you can also obtain the appropriate growth strain. Please contact us or contact our distributors if you have any questions. This plasmid is not available as an individual bacterial stab, but can be requested as part of the Plasmid-ID Kit (Kit #1000000168 ).
How to cite: pOPS0491 was a gift from Philip Poole (Addgene plasmid # 133132)
